>Addgene plasmid #50373 | pME-hygro-hPGAP3-3HA | addgene partial sequence | sequence record 78381 | pcDL-F 5'-GTTGCCTTTACTTCTAGGCCT-3'
GCTGCGGATTCCCGGGATATCGTCGACCCACGCGTCCGCGAGCCAGGGAGAAAGGATGGCCGGCCTGGCG
GCGCGGTTGGTCCTGCTAGCTGGGGCAGCGGCGCTGGCGAGCGGCTCCCAGGGCGACCGTGAGCCGGTGT
ACCGCGACTGCGTACTGCAGTGCGAAGAGCAGAACTGCTCTGGGGGCGCTCTGAATCACTTCCGCTCCCG
CCAGCCAATCTACATGAGTCTAGCAGGCTGGACCTGTCGGGACGACTGTAAGTATGAGTGTATGTGGGTC
ACCGTTGGGCTCTACCTCCAGGAAGGTCACAAAGTGCCTCAGTTCCATGGCAAGTGGCCCTTCTCCCGGT
TCCTGTTCTTTCAAGAGCCGGCATCGGCCGTGGCCTCGTTTCTCAATGGCCTGGCCAGCCTGGTGATGCT
CTGCCGCTACCGCACCTTCGTGCCAGCCTCCTCCCCCATGTACCACACCTGTGTGGCCTTCGCCTGGGTG
TCCCTCAATGCATGGTTCTGGTCCACAGTTTTCCACACCAGGGACACTGACCTCACAGAGAAAATGGACT
ACTTCTGTGCCTCCACTGTCATCCTACACTCAATCTACCTGTGCTGCGTCAGGACCGTGGGGCTGCAGCA
CCCAGCTGTGGTCAGTGCCTTCCGGGCTCTCCTGCTGCTCATGCTGACCGTGCACGTCTCCTACCTGAGC
CTCATCCGCTTCGACTATGGCTACAACCTGGTGGCCAACGTGGCTATTGGCCTGGTCAACGTGGTGTGGT
GGCTGGCCTGGTGCCTGTGGAACCAGCGGCGGCTGCCTCACGTGCGCAAGTGCGTGGTGGTGGTCTTGCT
GCTGC
