>Addgene plasmid #50373 | pME-hygro-hPGAP3-3HA | addgene partial sequence | sequence record 79494 | pBR322ori-F 5'-GGGAAACGCCTGGTATCTTT-3'
TTGAGCGTCGATTTTTGTGATGCTCGTCAGGGGGGCGGAGCCTATGGAAAAACGCCAGCAACGCGGCCTT
TTTACGGTTCCTGGCCTTTTGCTGGCCTTTTGCTCACATGTTCTTTCCTGCGTTATCCCCTGATTCTGTG
GATAACCGTATTACCGCCTTTGAGTGAGCTGATACCGCTCGCCGCAGCCGAACGACCGAGCGCAGCGAGT
CAGTGAGCGAGGAAGCGGAAGAGGAATTAATTCGAGCTCGGTACCCGGGGATCCAGACATGATAAGATAC
ATTGATGAGTTTGGACAAACCACAACTAGAATGCAGTGAAAAAAATGCTTTATTTGTGAAATTTGTGATG
CTATTGCTTTATTTGTAACCATTATAAGCTGCAATAAACAAGTTAACAACAACAATTGCATTCATTTTAT
GTTTCAGGTTCAGGGGGAGGTGTGGGAGGTTTTTTCTCTAGACTAGTCTAGCGGCCGCTTAGGCGCCAGC
GTAATCAGGCACGTCATAGGGGTATCCGCCAGCGTAATCAGGCACGTCATAGGGGTATCCGCCAGCGTAA
TCAGGCACGTCATAGGGGTATCCGCCACGCGTGTCCAGCTTGAACTTGTCCTCTGATTCCTTCAGCAGGT
ACAGGCTGTCATCTTCCAGAAAGCTGAAAAAGAGGACGTGGACAGGGATGGTGCTGATGTGCCAGATGGC
ATGGGCATCCAGGACCCAGAAGAGCGGTGGGAAGTCAAGCAGCTCGAGCAGGGACAGCCCCTGCAGCAGC
AAGACCACCACCACGCACTTGCGCACGTGAGGCAGCCGCCGCTGGTTCCACAGGCACCA
