>Addgene plasmid #50373 | pME-hygro-hPGAP3-3HA | addgene partial sequence | sequence record 79495 | Hygro-R 5'-tatccacgccctcctacatc-3'
AGCTGCATCAGGTCGGAGACGCTGTCGAACTTTTCGATCAGAAACTTCTCGACAGACGTCGCGGTGAGTT
CAGGCTTTTTCATCACGTGCTGATCAGATCCGAAAATGGATATACAAGCTCCCGGGAGCTTTTTGCAAAA
GCCTAGGCCTCCAAAAAAGCCTCCTCACTACTTCTGGAATAGCTCAGAGGCAGAGGCGGCCTCGGCCTCT
GCATAAATAAAAAAAATTAGTCAGCCATGGGGCGGAGAATGGGCGGAACTGGGCGGAGTTAGGGGCGGGA
TGGGCGGAGTTAGGGGCGGGACTATGGTTGCTGACTAATTGAGATGCATGCTTTGCATACTTCTGCCTGC
TGGGGAGCCTGGGGACTTTCCACACCTGGTTGCTGACTAATTGAGATGCATGCTTTGCATACTTCTGCCT
GCTGGGGAGCCTGGGGACTTTCCACACCCTAACTGACACACATTCCACAGAATTAGCTTGGTGGCGAATG
GAAATTGTAAGCGTTAATATTTTGTTAAAATTCGCGTTAAATTTTTGTTAAATCAGCTCATTTTTTAACC
AATAGGCCGAAATCGGCAAAATCCCTTATAAATCAAAAGAATAGACCGAGATAGGGT
[37 nt withheld, positions 618-654]
AAAGAACGTGGACTCCAACGTCAAAGG
[49 nt withheld, positions 682-730]
TAATCAAGTTTTTTGGGGTCGAGGTGCCGTA
