[The description below was written by a language model from this plasmid's Addgene catalogue record.]
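Description:
pME-hygro-hPGAP3-3HA is a mammalian expression plasmid built on the pME-hygro(+) backbone, with a recorded backbone size of about 5 kb. It is propagated in E. coli as a high-copy plasmid under ampicillin selection, and it carries a hygromycin marker that allows selection of transfected mammalian cells, including the derivation of stable lines. No feature table is provided, so the bacterial origin, the elements driving the hygromycin cassette and the exact cloning junctions are not documented. The restriction sites used to insert the gene are listed as unknown.

The payload is an insert of roughly 1.4 kb encoding human PGAP3 (post-GPI attachment to proteins 3, also known as PERLD1 or CAB2), fused at its C terminus to a triple HA epitope tag. Expression is driven by the SR alpha promoter, a strong composite promoter that combines the SV40 early promoter with a segment of the HTLV-1 long terminal repeat. The listed 3′ sequencing primer suggests that an SV40 polyadenylation signal lies downstream of the insert. PGAP3 takes part in the lipid remodelling of GPI anchors after they are attached to proteins, acting at the step that produces a lyso-GPI intermediate. The 3xHA tag allows the expressed protein to be detected by immunoblotting or immunofluorescence, or to be immunoprecipitated, without a PGAP3-specific antibody.

The stated purpose is simply to express C-terminally tagged human PGAP3 in mammalian cells. The associated work concerns the apical sorting of lysoGPI-anchored proteins, which fits a use in studying how GPI-anchor remodelling affects protein trafficking.
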