Addgene plasmid #50373: pME-hygro-hPGAP3-3HA
Purpose: Express C-terminally triple HA tagged human PGAP3 in mammmalian cells
Depositing lab: Reika Watanabe. Depositing organization: University of Geneva. Publication: Apical sorting of lysoGPI-anchored proteins occurs independent of association with detergent-resistant membranes but dependent on their N-glycosylation. Castillon GA, Michon L, Watanabe R. Mol Biol Cell. 2013 Jun;24(12):2021-33. doi: 10.1091/mbc.E13-03-0160. Epub 2013 Apr 24. PubMed 23615438.
Backbone
  Vector backbone: pME-hygro(+)
  Total vector size (bp): 5000
  Vector type: Mammalian Expression
  Selectable markers: Hygromycin
Growth in bacteria
  Bacterial resistance: Ampicillin, 100 μg/mL
  Growth temperature: 37°C
  Growth strain: DH5alpha
  Copy number: High Copy
Gene/Insert
  Gene/Insert name: PGAP3 post-GPI attachment to proteins 3
  Species: H. sapiens (human)
  Insert size (bp): 1400
  Entrez Gene: PGAP3 (a.k.a. AGLA546, CAB2, PERLD1, PP1498, hCOS16)
  Promoter: SR alpha
  Tag / fusion protein: 3x HA (C terminal on insert)
  Cloning method: Restriction Enzyme; 5′ cloning site unknown (unknown if destroyed); 3′ cloning site unknown (unknown if destroyed)
  Sequencing primers: 5′ pcDL-F (5'-GTTGCCTTTACTTCTAGGCCT-3'); 3′ SV40pA-R
Resource information
  A portion of this plasmid was derived from a plasmid made by: Prof. Taroh Kinoshita
Terms and licenses: Academic/Nonprofit Terms; Industry Terms: Not Available to Industry
How to cite: pME-hygro-hPGAP3-3HA was a gift from Reika Watanabe (Addgene plasmid # 50373 ; http://n2t.net/addgene:50373 ; RRID:Addgene_50373)
